>Addgene plasmid #55819 | pENTR-H1 | depositor full sequence | sequence record 89555 | pENTR-H1 sequence 2517 bps
AATTCGCGGCCGCACTCGAGATATCTAGACCCAGCTTTCTTGTACAAAGTTGGCATTATAAGAAAGCATT
GCTTATCAATTTGTTGCAACGAACAGGTCACTATCAGTCAAAATAAAATCATTATTTGCCATCCAGCTGC
AGCTCTGGCCCGTGTCTCAAAATCTCTGATGTTACATTGCACAAGATAAAAATATATCATCATGAACAAT
AAAACTGTCTGCTTACATAAACAGTAATACAAGGGGTGTTATGAGCCATATTCAACGGGAAACGTCGAGG
CCGCGATTAAATTCCAACATGGATGCTGATTTATATGGGTATAAATGGGCTCGCGATAATGTCGGGCAAT
CAGGTGCGACAATCTATCGCTTGTATGGGAAGCCCGATGCGCCAGAGTTGTTTCTGAAACATGGCAAAGG
TAGCGTTGCCAATGATGTTACAGATGAGATGGTCAGACTAAACTGGCTGACGGAATTTATGCCTCTTCCG
ACCATCAAGCATTTTATCCGTACTCCTGATGATGCATGGTTACTCACCACTGCGATCCCCGGAAAAACAG
CATTCCAGGTATTAGAAGAATATCCTGATTCAGGTGAAAATATTGTTGATGCGCTGGCAGTGTCCCTGCG
CCGGTTGCATTCGATTCCTGTTTGTAATTGTCCTTTTAACAGCGATCGCGTATTTCGTCTCGCTCAGGCG
CAATCACGAATGAATAACGGTTTGGTTGATGCGAGTGATTTTGATGACGAGCGTAATGGCTGGCCTGTTG
AACAAGTCTGGAAAGAAATGCATAAACTTTTGCCATTCTCACCGGATTCAGTCGTCACTCATGGTGATTT
CTCACTTGATAACCTTATTTTTGACGAGGGGAAATTAATAGGTTGTATTGATGTTGGACGAGTCGGAATC
GCAGACCGATACCAGGATCTTGCCATCCTATGGAACTGCCTCGGTGAGTTTTCTCCTTCATTACAGAAAC
GGCTTTTTCAAAAATATGGTATTGATAATCCTGATATGAATAAATTGCAGTTTCATTTGATGCTCGATGA
GTTTTTCTAATCAGAATTGGTTAATTGGTTGTAACATTATTCAGATTGGGCCCCGTTCCACTGAGCGTCA
GACCCGGTAGAAAAGATCAAAGGATCTTCTTGAGATCCTTTTTTTCTGCGCGTAATCTGCTGCTTGCAAA
CAAAAAAACCACCGCTACCAGCGGTGGTTTGTTTGCCGGATCAAGAGCTACCAACTCTTTTTCCGAAGGT
AACTGGCTTCAGCAGAGCGCAGATACCAAATACTGTTCTTCTAGTGTAGCCGTAGTTAGGCCACCACTTC
AAGAACTCTGTAGCACCGCCTACATACCTCGCTCTGCTAATCCTGTTACCAGTGGCTGCTGCCAGTGGCG
ATAAGTCGTGTCTTACCGGGTTGGACTCAAGACGATAGTTACCGGATAAGGCGCAGCGGTCGGGCTGAAC
GGGGGGTTCGTGCACACAGCCCAGCTTGGAGCGAACGACCTACACCGAACTGAGATACCTACAGCGTGAG
CTATGAGAAAGCGCCACGCTTCCCGAAGGGAGAAAGGCGGACAGGTATCCGGTAAGCGGCAGGGTCGGAA
CAGGAGAGCGCACGAGGGAGCTTCCAGGGGGAAACGCCTGGTATCTTTATAGTCCTGTCGGGTTTCGCCA
CCTCTGACTTGAGCGTCGATTTTTGTGATGCTCGTCAGGGGGGCGGAGCCTATGGAAAAACGCCAGCAAC
GCGGCCTTTTTACGGTTCCTGGCCTTTTGCTGGCCTTTTGCTCACATGTTCTTTCCTGCGTTATCCCCTG
ATTCTGTGGATAACCGTATTACCGCTAGCATGGATCTCGGGGACGTCTAACTACTAAGCGAGAGTAGGGA
ACTGCCAGGCATCAAATAAAACGAAAGGCTCAGTCGGAAGACTGGGCCTTTCGTTTTATCTGTTGTTTGT
CGGTGAACGCTCTCCTGAGTAGGACAAATCCGCCGGGAGCGGATTTGAACGTTGTGAAGCAACGGCCCGG
AGGGTGGCGGGCAGGACGCCCGCCATAAACTGCCAGGCATCAAACTAAGCAGAAGGCCATCCTGACGGAT
GGCCTTTTTGCGTTTCTACAAACTCTTCCTGTTAGTTAGTTACTTAAGCTCGGGCCCCAAATAATGATTT
TATTTTGACTGATAGTGACCTGTTCGTTGCAACAAATTGATAAGCAATGCTTTTTTATAATGCCAACTTT
GTACAAAAAAGCAGGCTTTAAAGGAACCAATTCAGTCGACGGTATCGATAAGCTTAGATCTGTGGTCTCA
TACAGAACTTATAAGATTCCCAAATCCAAAGACATTTCACGTTTATGGTGATTTCCCAGAACACATAGCG
ACATGCAAATATTGCAGGGCGCCACTCCCCTGTCCCTCACAGCCATCTTCCTGCCAGGGCGCACGCGCGC
TGGGTGTTCCCGCCTAGTGACACTGGGCCCGCGATTCCTTGGAGCGGGTTGATGACGTCAGCGTTCG
Features (pLannotate 1.2.2; 8 found; start..end, strand, type, name):
     29..128     -  protein_bind   attL2: mutant version of attL; recombination site for the Gateway® LR reaction LR Clonase™
    251..1060    +  CDS            KanR: aminoglycoside phosphotransferase; aph(3')-Ia; confers resistance to kanamycin in bacteria or G418 (Geneticin®) in eukaryotes
   1150..1738    +  rep_origin     ori: high-copy-number ColE1/pMB1/pBR322/pUC origin of replication
   1906..1949    -  terminator     rrnB T1 terminator: Escherichia coli rrnB; transcription terminator T1 from the E. coli rrnB gene
   2081..2108    +  terminator     rrnB T2 terminator: transcription terminator T2 from the E. coli rrnB gene
   2158..2257    +  protein_bind   attL1: mutant version of attL; recombination site for the Gateway® LR reaction LR Clonase™
   2275..2295    -  misc_feature   MCS (fragment): pBluescript multiple cloning site
   2302..2516    -  promoter       H1 promoter: human H1 RNA promoter
