[The description below was written by a language model from this plasmid's Addgene catalogue record and pLannotate feature annotations shown in this document.]
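Description:
pENTR-H1 is a small (about 2.5 kb) Gateway entry vector for building shRNA expression cassettes, made by inserting the human H1 RNA gene promoter into the commercial pENTR-1A backbone. It is deposited as an empty backbone, so it carries no hairpin insert. In E. coli it is propagated through a high-copy ColE1/pUC-type origin and selected with kanamycin via an aminoglycoside phosphotransferase gene. The rrnB T1 and T2 terminators located upstream of the recombination cassette are standard entry-vector elements that shield the cloned region from read-through transcription originating in the backbone.

The functional payload lies between the attL1 and attL2 recombination sites. On the circular map this interval contains a short fragment of a pBluescript-type multiple cloning site and the roughly 215 bp H1 promoter, which is annotated on the reverse strand relative to attL1. H1 is an RNA polymerase III promoter widely used to drive short, precisely initiated transcripts such as short hairpin RNAs in mammalian cells; according to the record it was taken from a pRETRO-SUPER plasmid. The user inserts a hairpin-encoding oligonucleotide duplex next to the promoter by restriction enzyme cloning, although the record does not specify which sites are used. The completed promoter–shRNA unit can then be moved by an LR Clonase reaction into any attR-containing destination vector. The associated publication describes a Gateway-based lentiviral, tetracycline-regulated conditional RNAi system, which suggests that this plasmid supplies entry clones for lentiviral knockdown vectors. No tetracycline operator element is annotated in this construct, so its H1 promoter appears to be the unmodified, constitutive form.
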