Addgene plasmid #55819: pENTR-H1
Purpose: (Empty Backbone) GATEWAY cloning compatible shRNA expression vector; H1 RNA gene promoter; Kanamycin resistance
Depositing lab: Stephan Geley. Depositing organization: Medical University of Innsbruck. Publication: Development of a Multipurpose GATEWAY-Based Lentiviral Tetracycline-Regulated Conditional RNAi System (GLTR). Sigl R, Ploner C, Shivalingaiah G, Kofler R, Geley S. PLoS One. 2014 May 19;9(5):e97764. doi: 10.1371/journal.pone.0097764. eCollection 2014. PubMed 24841113.
Backbone
  Vector backbone: pENTR-1A
  Backbone manufacturer: Invitrogen
  Backbone size (bp): 2500
  Modifications to backbone: introduction of H1 promoter
  Vector type: Mammalian Expression, RNAi ; GATEWAY
  Promoter: H1 RNA gene
Growth in bacteria
  Bacterial resistance: Kanamycin, 50 μg/mL
  Growth temperature: 37°C
  Growth strain: DH5alpha
  Copy number: Unknown
Gene/Insert
  Cloning method: Restriction Enzyme
  Sequencing primers: 5′ 5'-CGGATTTGAACGTTGTGAAG-3' (ON2933); 3′ 5'-GTAACATCAGAGATTTTGAGACAC-3' (ON972)
Resource information
  A portion of this plasmid was derived from a plasmid made by: H1 promoter cloned from plasmid pRETRO-SUPER (Reuven Agami)
Terms and licenses: Academic/Nonprofit Terms; Industry Terms: Not Available to Industry
How to cite: pENTR-H1 was a gift from Stephan Geley (Addgene plasmid # 55819)
