>Addgene plasmid #55819 | pENTR-H1 | addgene partial sequence | sequence record 96123 | pBR322ori-F 5'-GGGAAACGCCTGGTATCTTT-3'
TCTGACTTGAGCGTCGATTTTTGTGATGCTCGTCAGGGGGGCGGAGCCTATGGAAAAACGCCAGCAACGC
GGCCTTTTTACGGTTCCTGGCCTTTTGCTGGCCTTTTGCTCACATGTTCTTTCCTGCGTTATCCCCTGAT
TCTGTGGATAACCGTATTACCGCTAGCATGGATCTCGGGGACGTCTAACTACTAAGCGAGAGTAGGGAAC
TGCCAGGCATCAAATAAAACGAAAGGCTCAGTCGGAAGACTGGGCCTTTCGTTTTATCTGTTGTTTGTCG
GTGAACGCTCTCCTGAGTAGGACAAATCCGCCGGGAGCGGATTTGAACGTTGTGAAGCAACGGCCCGGAG
GGTGGCGGGCAGGACGCCCGCCATAAACTGCCAGGCATCAAACTAAGCAGAAGGCCATCCTGACGGATGG
CCTTTTTGCGTTTCTACAAACTCTTCCTGTTAATTAGTTACTTAAGCTCGGGCCCCAAATAATGATTTTA
TTTTGACTGATAGTGACCCG
