>Addgene plasmid #55819 | pENTR-H1 | addgene partial sequence | sequence record 96136 | Kan-R 5'-ATCGCGAGCCCATTTATACC-3'
ATCGCGGCCTCGACGTTTCCCGTTGAATATGGCTCATAACACCCCTTGTATTACTGTTTATGTAAGCAGA
CAGTTTTATTGTTCATGATGATATATTTTTATCTTGTGCAATGTAACATCAGAGATTTTGAGACACGGGC
CAGAGCTGCAGCTGGATGGCAAATAATGATTTTATTTTGACTGATAGTGACCTGTTCGTTGCAACAAATT
GATAAGCAATGCTTTCTTATAATGCCAACTTTGTACAAGAAAGCTGGGTCTAGATATCTCGAGTGCGGCC
GCGAATTCGAACGCTGACGTCATCAACCCGCTCCAAGGAATCGCGGGCCCAGTGTCACTAGGCGGGAACA
CCCAGCGCGCGTGCGCCCTGGCAGGAAGATGGCTGTGAGGGACAGGGGAGTGGCGCCCTGCAATATTTGC
ATGTCGCTATGTGTTCTGGGAAATCACCATAAACGTGAAATGTCTTTGGATTTGGGAATCTTATAAGTTC
TGTATGAGACCACAGATCTGCACACTGGTATTTCGGTTTTTGGGGCCGCGGGCGGCGACGGGGCCCGTGC
GTCCCAGCGCACATGTTCGGCGAGGCGGGGCCTGCGAGCGCGGCCACCGAGAATCGGACGGGGGTAGTCT
CAAGCTGGCCGGCCTGCTCTGGTGCCTGGCCTCGCGCCGCCGTGTATCGCCCCGCCCTGGGCGGCAAGGC
TGGCCCGGTCGGCACCAGTTGCGTGAGCGGAAAGATGGCCGCTTCCCGGCCCTGCT
