>Addgene plasmid #55819 | pENTR-H1 | addgene partial sequence | sequence record 97394 | H1 5'-tcgctatgtgttctgggaaa-3'
GGATTGGGATCTTATAAGTTCTGTATGAGACCACAGATCTGCACACTGGTATTTCGGTTTTTGGGGCCGC
GGGCGGCGACGGGGCCCGTGCGTCCCAGCGCACATGTTCGGCGAGGCGGGGCCTGCGAGCGCGGCCACCG
AGAATCGGACGGGGGTAGTCTCAAGCTGGCCGGCCTGCTCTGGTGCCTGGCCTCGCGCCGCCGTGTATCG
CCCCGCCCTGGGCGGCAAGGCTGGCCCGGTCGGCACCAGTTGCGTGAGCGGAAAGATGGCCGCTTCCCGG
CCCTGCTGCAGGGAGCTCAAAATGGAGGACGCGGCGCTCGGGAGAGCGGGCGGGTGAGTCACCCACACAA
AGGAAAAGGGCCTTTCCGTCCTCAGCCGTCGCTTCATGTGACTCCACGGAGTACCGGGCGCCGTCCAGGC
ACCTCGATTAGTTCTCGAGCTTTTGGAGTACGTCGTCTTTAGGTTGGGGGGAGGGGTTTTATGCGATGGA
GTTTCCCCACACTGAGTGGGTGGAGACTGAAGTTAGGCCAGCTTGGCACTTGATGTAATTCTCCTTGGAA
TTTGCCCTTTTTGAGTTTGGATCTTGGTTCATTCTCAAGCCTCAGACAGTGGTTCAAAGTTTTTTTCTTC
CATTTCAGGTGTCGTGAGGAATTAGCTTGCTTACATTTGCTTCTGACACAACTGTGTTCACTAGCAACCT
CAAACAGACACCATGGGGTAAAGGAGAAGAACTTTTTCACTGGAGTTGTCCCAAATTCTTGTTTGAATTA
GATGGTGATGTTAAT
