>Addgene plasmid #55819 | pENTR-H1 | addgene partial sequence | sequence record 98197 | H1 5'-tcgctatgtgttctgggaaa-3'
CTTTGGATTTGGGAATCTTATAAGTTCTGTATGAGACCACAGTATCTGCACACTGGTATTTCGCGTTTTT
GGGGCCGCGGGCGGCGACGGGGCCCGTGCGTCCCAGCGCACATGTTCGGCGAGGCGGGGCCTGCGAGCGC
GGCCACCGAGAATCGGACGGGGGTAGTCTCAAGCTGGCCGGCCTGCTCTGGTGCCTGGCCTCGCGCCGCC
GTGTATCGCCCCGCCCTGGGCGGCAAGGCTGGCCCGGTCGGCACCAGTTGCGTGAGCGGAAAGATGGCCG
CTTCCCGGCCCTGCTGCAGGGAGCTCAAAATGGAGGACGCGGCGCTCGGGAGAGCGGGCGGGTGAGTCAC
CCACACAAAGGAAAAGGGCCTTTCCGTCCTCAGCCGTCGCTTCATGTGACTCCACGGAGTACCGGGCGCC
GTCCAGGCACCTCGATTAGTTCTCGAGCTTTTGGAGTACGTCGTCTTTAGGTTGGGGGGAGGGGTTTTAT
GCNATGGAGTTTCCCCACACTGAGTGGGTGGAGACTGAAGTTAGGCCAGCTTGGCACTTGATGTAATTCT
CCTTGGAATTTGCCCTTTTTGAGTTTGGATCTTGGTTCATTCTCAAGCCTCAGACAGTGGTTCAA
